Addgene plasmid #159515: pAV-U6+27-Linear-3_PolyU(4)_HairpinDistance(20)nts_Tornado-Corn
Purpose: Tests for the impacts 4 uracils in a poly-uracil tract in conjunctiuon with a hairpin 20 nts upstream have on human polymerase III transcription elongation from a U6 promoter.
Depositing lab: Julius Lucks. Depositing organization: Northwestern University. Publication: RNA Sequence and Structure Determinants of Pol III Transcriptional Termination in Human Cells. Verosloff MS, Corcoran WK, Dolberg TB, Bushhouse DZ, Leonard JN, Lucks JB. J Mol Biol. 2021 Jun 25;433(13):166978. doi: 10.1016/j.jmb.2021.166978. Epub 2021 Apr 1. PubMed 33811918.
Backbone
  Vector backbone: pAV
  Vector type: Mammalian Expression
Growth in bacteria
  Bacterial resistance: Ampicillin, 100 μg/mL
  Growth temperature: 37°C
  Growth strain: DH5alpha
  Copy number: Unknown
Gene/Insert
  Gene/Insert name: Termination Module:Linear-3_PolyU(4)_HairpinDistance(20)nts
  Species: Synthetic
  Promoter: U6-27
  Cloning method: Gibson Cloning
  Sequencing primers: 5′ F_U6. MV.o87:GAAAGTAATAATTTCTTGGGTAGTTTG; 3′ MV.O12:gcaataaacaagttactagtcc
Terms and licenses: Academic/Nonprofit Terms; Industry Terms: Not Available to Industry
How to cite: pAV-U6+27-Linear-3_PolyU(4)_HairpinDistance(20)nts_Tornado-Corn was a gift from Julius Lucks (Addgene plasmid # 159515 ; http://n2t.net/addgene:159515 ; RRID:Addgene_159515)
