[The description below was written by a language model from this plasmid's Addgene catalogue record and pLannotate feature annotations shown in this document.]
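Description:
pAV-U6+27-Linear-3_PolyU(4)_HairpinDistance(20)nts_Tornado-Corn is a mammalian expression plasmid of about 6.3 kb built on the pAV backbone. It serves as a reporter for RNA polymerase III transcriptional termination in human cells. It is propagated in E. coli through a high-copy ColE1/pUC-type origin with ampicillin selection (AmpR under its own bla promoter), and it also carries an f1 phage origin. The backbone retains fragments of AAV2 inverted terminal repeats. Both are annotated only as partial, and the record does not describe any use for AAV packaging.

The payload is driven by the human U6 promoter in its U6+27 form, which includes the first 27 nucleotides of U6 snRNA. Immediately downstream sits a synthetic "termination module", inserted by Gibson cloning. It consists of a linear sequence context (Linear-3) with a tract of four uracils and a hairpin placed 20 nt upstream of that tract. This module is not annotated in the feature table, but it should occupy the region between the U6 promoter and the annotated twister ribozyme. After it comes the Tornado-Corn cassette, annotated here as a twister-type ribozyme fragment and a tRNA-like scaffold. In the Tornado system, flanking self-cleaving ribozymes allow the transcript to be circularised, stabilising the fluorogenic Corn aptamer. Corn signal should therefore arise only when Pol III reads through the upstream test element, so fluorescence would report how efficiently the short poly-U tract and nearby hairpin stop elongation.

On the opposite strand, an SV40 enhancer/early promoter drives a Tn5-derived neo gene. It is followed by a partial ble fragment, the SV40 small t intron and a poly(A) signal, which offers potential G418 selection in mammalian cells.
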