Features (pLannotate 1.2.2; 21 found; start..end, strand, type, name):
     85..151     +  ncRNA          twister-P3 (fragment): Accession: RF03154 - type-P3 twister ribozyme
    158..269     +  ncRNA          tRNA: Accession: RF00005 - tRNA
    383..403     +  misc_feature   MCS (fragment): pUC18/19 multiple cloning site
    461..582     +  polyA_signal   SV40 poly(A) signal: SV40 polyadenylation signal
    631..760     +  repeat_region  AAV2 ITR (fragment): inverted terminal repeat of adeno-associated virus serotype 2 inverted
    783..850     +  CDS            lacZα (fragment): LacZα fragment of β-galactosidase; lacZ fragment
    881..1309    -  rep_origin     f1 ori (sequence partly withheld): f1 bacteriophage origin of replication; arrow indicates direction of (+) strand synthesis
   1336..1440    +  promoter       AmpR promoter: bla
   1441..2301    +  CDS            AmpR: β-lactamase; bla; confers resistance to ampicillin, carbenicillin, and related antibiotics
   2472..3060    +  rep_origin     ori: high-copy-number ColE1/pMB1/pBR322/pUC origin of replication
   3225..3273    -  repeat_region  AAV2 ITR (fragment): inverted terminal repeat of adeno-associated virus serotype 2 inverted
   3329..3463    -  polyA_signal   SV40 poly(A) signal: SV40 polyadenylation signal
   3486..3569    -  CDS            large T antigen (fragment): large T antigen from SV40 (simian virus 40)
   3888..3908    -  CDS            SV40 NLS: nuclear localization signal of SV40 (simian virus 40) large T antigen
   4038..4103    -  intron         small t intron: SV40 (simian virus 40) small t antigen intron
   4105..4179    -  CDS            small t antigen (fragment): SV40 (simian virus 40) small t antigen
   4182..4502    -  CDS            ble (fragment): BLE_KLEPN - Experimental evidence at protein level: Swiss-Prot protein existence level 1. Binding protein with a strong affinity to the bleomycin family of antibiotics. Binds to CL990; an antimitotic-antibiotic compound. From Klebsiella pneumoniae.
   4526..5317    -  CDS            neo: KKA2_KLEPN - Also known as kan, nptII. Experimental evidence at protein level: Swiss-Prot protein existence level 1. Resistance to kanamycin, neomycin, paromomycin, ribostamycin, butirosin and gentamicin B. From Klebsiella pneumoniae.
   5349..5672    -  CDS            tnpA (fragment): TN5P_ECOLX - Also known as tnp. Experimental evidence at protein level: Swiss-Prot protein existence level 1. Mediates transposition of transposon Tn5 by a 'cut and paste' mechanism. First, the monomeric transposase binds the 19 bp inverted DNA repeats flanking the transposon. Then, dimerization of the DNA- bound transposase creates a synaptic DNA complex. After nicking of the first DNA strand, excision of the transposon proceeds through a series of intermediates. The transposase then mediates the insertion of the transposon at a new site by strand transfer. The activity of the wild- type tran
   5674..6003    -  promoter       SV40 promoter: SV40 enhancer and early promoter
   6036..6276    +  promoter       U6 promoter: RNA polymerase III promoter for human U6 snRNA
>Addgene plasmid #159515 | pAV-U6+27-Linear-3_PolyU(4)_HairpinDistance(20)nts_Tornado-Corn | addgene full sequence | sequence record 311758 | Addgene NGS Result
GAAACACCGTGCTCGCTTCGGCAGCACATGGTTGCGGCTTTCTGCTGCAATCTAACTAGCAGCCAACTCC
AATTTTCGACGGCCATCAGTCGCCGGTCCCAAGCCCGGATAAAATGGGAGGGGGCGGGAAACCGCCTAAC
CATGCCGACTGATGGCAGGCCCGGATAGCTCAGTCGGTAGAGCAGCGGCCGCGCGATTCGAGGAAGGAGG
TCTGAGGAGGTCACTGAATCGCGCGGCCGCGGGTCCAGGGTTCAAGTCCCTGTTCGGGCCTACCATCAGT
CGGCGTGGACTGTAGAACACTGCCAATGCCGGTCCCAAGCCCGGATAAAAGTGGAGGGTACAGTCCACGC
TCTAGAGCGGACTTCGGTCCGCTTTTTACTAGGACCTGCAGGCATGCAAGCTTGACGTCGGTTACCGATA
TCCATATGGCGGCCGCATCGATCTCGAGCCGCGGACTAGTAACTTGTTTATTGCAGCTTATAATGGTTAC
AAATAAAGCAATAGCATCACAAATTTCACAAATAAAGCATTTTTTTCACTGCATTCTAGTTGTGGTTTGT
CCAAACTCATCAATGTATCTTATCATGTCTTACGTAGATAAGTAGCATGGCGGGTTAATCATTAACTACA
AGGAACCCCTAGTGATGGAGTTGGCCACTCCCTCTCTGCGCGCTCGCTCGCTCACTGAGGCCGGGCGACC
AAAGGTCGCCCGACGCCCGGGCTTTGCCCGGGCGGCCTCAGTGAGCGAGCGAGCGCGCAGAGAGGGACAG
ATCTGCAGATCTGCTGGCGTAATAGCGAAGAGGCCCGCACCGATCGCCCTTCCCAACAGTTGCGCAGCCT
GAATGGCGAATGGAAATTGTAAGCGTTAATATTTTGTTAAAATTCGCGTTAAATTTTTGTTAAATCAGCT
CATTTTTTAACCAATAGGCCGAAATCGGCAAAATCCCTTATAAATCAAAAGAATAGACCGAGATAGGGT
[37 nt withheld, positions 980-1016]
AAAGAACGTGGACTCCAACGTCAAAGG
[49 nt withheld, positions 1044-1092]
T
[91 nt withheld, positions 1094-1184]
G
[124 nt withheld, positions 1186-1309]
CAGGTGGCACTTTTCGGGGAAATGTGCGCGGAACCCCTATTTGTTTATTTTTCTAAATACATTCAAATAT
GTATCCGCTCATGAGACAATAACCCTGATAAATGCTTCAATAATATTGAAAAAGGAAGAGTATGAGTATT
CAACATTTCCGTGTCGCCCTTATTCCCTTTTTTGCGGCATTTTGCCTTCCTGTTTTTGCTCACCCAGAAA
CGCTGGTGAAAGTAAAAGATGCTGAAGATCAGTTGGGTGCACGAGTGGGTTACATCGAACTGGATCTCAA
CAGCGGTAAGATCCTTGATAGTTTTCGCCCCGAAGAACGTTTTCCAATGATGAGCACTTTTAAAGTTCTG
CTATGTGGCGCGGTATTATCCCGTATTGACGCCGGGCAAGAGCAACTCGGTCGCCGCATACACTATTCTC
AGAATGACTTGGTTGAGTACTCACCAGTCACAGAAAAGCATCTTACGGATGGCATGACAGTAAGAGAATT
ATGCAGTGCTGCCATAACCATGAGTGATAACACTGCGGCCAACTTACTTCTGACAACGATCGGAGGACCG
AAGGAGCTAACCGCTTTTTTGCACAACATGGGGGATCATGTAACTCGCCTTGATCGTTGGGAACCGGAGC
TGAATGAAGCCATACCAAACGACGAGCGTGACACCACGATGCCTGTAGCAATGGCAACAACGTTGCGCAA
ACTATTAACTGGCGAACTACTTACTCTAGCTTCCCGGCAACAATTAATAGACTGGATGGAGGCGGATAAA
GTTGCAGGACCACTTCTGCGCTCGGCCCTTCCGGCTGGCTGGTTTATTGCTGATAAATCTGGAGCCGGTG
AGCGTGGGTCTCGCGGTATCATTGCAGCACTGGGGCCAGATGGTAAGCCCTCCCGTATCGTAGTTATCTA
CACGACGGGGAGTCAGGCAACTATGGATGAACGAAATAGACAGATCGCTGAGATAGGTGCCTCACTGATT
AAGCATTGGTAACTGTCAGACCAAGTTTACTCATATATACTTTAGATTGATTTAAAACTTCATTTTTAAT
TTAAAAGGATCTAGGTGAAGATCCTTTTTGATAATCTCATGACCAAAATCCCTTAACGTGAGTTTTCGTT
CCACTGAGCGTCAGACCCCGTAGAAAAGATCAAAGGATCTTCTTGAGATCCTTTTTTTCTGCGCGTAATC
TGCTGCTTGCAAACAAAAAAACCACCGCTACCAGCGGTGGTTTGTTTGCCGGATCAAGAGCTACCAACTC
TTTTTCCGAAGGTAACTGGCTTCAGCAGAGCGCAGATACCAAATACTGTTCTTCTAGTGTAGCCGTAGTT
AGGCCACCACTTCAAGAACTCTGTAGCACCGCCTACATACCTCGCTCTGCTAATCCTGTTACCAGTGGCT
GCTGCCAGTGGCGATAAGTCGTGTCTTACCGGGTTGGACTCAAGACGATAGTTACCGGATAAGGCGCAGC
GGTCGGGCTGAACGGGGGGTTCGTGCACACAGCCCAGCTTGGAGCGAACGACCTACACCGAACTGAGATA
CCTACAGCGTGAGCTATGAGAAAGCGCCACGCTTCCCGAAGGGAGAAAGGCGGACAGGTATCCGGTAAGC
GGCAGGGTCGGAACAGGAGAGCGCACGAGGGAGCTTCCAGGGGGAAACGCCTGGTATCTTTATAGTCCTG
TCGGGTTTCGCCACCTCTGACTTGAGCGTCGATTTTTGTGATGCTCGTCAGGGGGGCGGAGCCTATGGAA
AAACGCCAGCAACGCGGCCTTTTTACGGTTCCTGGCCTTTTGCTGGCCTTTTGCTCACATGTTCTTTCCT
GCGTTATCCCCTGATTCTGTGGATAACCGTATTACCGCCTTTGAGTGAGCTGATACCGCTCGCCGCAGCC
GAACGACCGAGCGCAGCGAGTCAGTGAGCGAGCGCGCAGAGAGGGAGTGGCCAACTCCATCACTAGGGGT
TCCTGGAGGGGTGGAGTCGTGACGTGAATTACGTCATAGGGTTAGGGAGGTCCTGGATCGATCCAGACAT
GATAAGATACATTGATGAGTTTGGACAAACCACAACTAGAATGCAGTGAAAAAAATGCTTTATTTGTGAA
ATTTGTGATGCTATTGCTTTATTTGTAACCATTATAAGCTGCAATAAACAAGTTAACAACAACAATTGCA
TTCATTTTATGTTTCAGGTTCAGGGGGAGGTGTGGGAGGTTTTTTAAAGCAAGTAAAACCTCTACAAATG
TGGTATGGCTGATTATGATCTCTAGTCAAGGCACTATACATCAAATATTCCTTATTAACCCCTTTACAAA
TTAAAAAGCTAAAGGTACACAATTTTTGAGCATAGTTATTAATAGCAGACACTCTATGCCTGTGTGGAGT
AAGAAAAAACAGTATGTTATGATTATAACTGTTATGCCTACTTATAAAGGTTACAGAATATTTTTCCATA
ATTTTCTTGTATAGCAGTGCAGCTTTTTCCTTTGTGGTGTAAATAGCAAAGCAAGCAAGAGTTCTATTAC
TAAACACAGCATGACTCAAAAAACTTAGCAATTCTGAAGGAAAGTCCTTGGGGTCTTCTACCTTTCTCTT
CTTTTTTGGAGGAGTAGAATGTTGAGAGTCAGCAGTAGCCTCATCATCACTAGATGGCATTTCTTCTGAG
CAAAACAGGTTTTCCTCATTAAAGGCATTCCACCACTGCTCCCATTCATCAGTTCCATAGGTTGGAATCT
AAAATACACAAACAATTAGAATCAGTAGTTTAACACATTATACACTTAAAAATTTTATATTTACCTTAGA
GCTTTAAATCTCTGTAGGTAGTTTGTCCAATTATGTCACACCACAGAAGTAAGGTTCCTTCACAAAGATC
CGGACCAAAGCGGCCATCGTGCCTCCCCACTCCTGCAGTTCGGGGGCATGGATGCGCGGATAGCCGCTGC
TGGTTTCCTGGATGCCGACGGATTTGCACTGCCGGTAGAACTCCGCGAGGTCGTCCAGCCTCAGGCAGCA
GCTGAACCAACTCGCGAGGGGATCGAGCCCGGGGTGGGCGAAGAACTCCAGCATGAGATCCCCGCGCTGG
AGGATCATCCAGCCGGCGTCCCGGAAAACGATTCCGAAGCCCAACCTTTCATAGAAGGCGGCGGTGGAAT
CGAAATCTCGTGATGGCAGGTTGGGCGTCGCTTGGTCGGTCATTTCGAACCCCAGAGTCCCGCTCAGAAG
AACTCGTCAAGAAGGCGATAGAAGGCGATGCGCTGCGAATCGGGAGCGGCGATACCGTAAAGCACGAGGA
AGCGGTCAGCCCATTCGCCGCCAAGCTCTTCAGCAATATCACGGGTAGCCAACGCTATGTCCTGATAGCG
GTCCGCCACACCCAGCCGGCCACAGTCGATGAATCCAGAAAAGCGGCCATTTTCCACCATGATATTCGGC
AAGCAGGCATCGCCATGGGTCACGACGAGATCCTCGCCGTCGGGCATGCGCGCCTTGAGCCTGGCGAACA
GTTCGGCTGGCGCGAGCCCCTGATGCTCTTCGTCCAGATCATCCTGATCGACAAGACCGGCTTCCATCCG
AGTACGTGCTCGCTCGATGCGATGTTTCGCTTGGTGGTCGAATGGGCAGGTAGCCGGATCAAGCGTATGC
AGCCGCCGCATTGCATCAGCCATGATGGATACTTTCTCGGCAGGAGCAAGGTGAGATGACAGGAGATCCT
GCCCCGGCACTTCGCCCAATAGCAGCCAGTCCCTTCCCGCTTCAGTGACAACGTCGAGCACAGCTGCGCA
AGGAACGCCCGTCGTGGCCAGCCACGATAGCCGCGCTGCCTCGTCCTGCAGTTCATTCAGGGCACCGGAC
AGGTCGGTCTTGACAAAAAGAACCGGGCGCCCCTGCGCTGACAGCCGGAACACGGCGGCATCAGAGCAGC
CGATTGTCTGTTGTGCCCAGTCATAGCCGAATAGCCTCTCCACCCAAGCGGCCGGAGAACCTGCGTGCAA
TCCATCTTGTTCAATCATGCGAAACGATCCTCATCCTGTCTCTTGATCAGATCTTGATCCCCTGCGCCAT
CAGATCCTTGGCGGCAAGAAAGCCATCCAGTTTACTTTGCAGGGCTTCCCAACCTTACCAGAGGGCGCCC
CAGCTGGCAATTCCGGTTCGCTTGCTGTCCATAAAACCGCCCAGTCTAGCTATCGCCATGTAAGCCCACT
GCAAGCTACCTGCTTTCTCTTTGCGCTTGCGTTTTCCCTTGTCCAGATAGCCCAGTAGCTGACATTCATC
CGGGGTCAGCACCGTTTCTGCGGACTGGCTTTCTACGTGTTCCGCTTCCTTTAGCAGCCCTTGCGCCCTG
AGTGCTTGCGGCAGCGTGAAGCTTTTTGCAAAAGCCTAGGCCTCCAAAAAAGCCTCCTCACTACTTCTGG
AATAGCTCAGAGGCCGAGGCGGCCTCGGCCTCTGCATAAATAAAAAAAATTAGTCAGCCATGGGGCGGAG
AATGGGCGGAACTGGGCGGAGTTAGGGGCGGGATGGGCGGAGTTAGGGGCGGGACTATGGTTGCTGACTA
ATTGAGATGCATGCTTTGCATACTTCTGCCTGCTGGGGAGCCTGGGGACTTTCCACACCTGGTTGCTGAC
TAATTGAGATGCATGCTTTGCATACTTCTGCCTGCTGGGGAGCCTGGGGACTTTCCACACCCTAACTGAC
ACACATTCCACAGCCGGATCCAAGGTCGGGCAGGAAGAGGGCCTATTTCCCATGATTCCTTCATATTTGC
ATATACGATACAAGGCTGTTAGAGAGATAATTAGAATTAATTTGACTGTAAACACAAAGATATTAGTACA
AAATACGTGACGTAGAAAGTAATAATTTCTTGGGTAGTTTGCAGTTTTAAAATTATGTTTTAAAATGGAC
TATCATATGCTTACCGTAACTTGAAAGTATTTCGATTTCTTGGCTTTATATATCTTGTGGAAAGGAC
