>Addgene plasmid #159515 | pAV-U6+27-Linear-3_PolyU(4)_HairpinDistance(20)nts_Tornado-Corn | depositor partial sequence | sequence record 308375 | 27-Termination_Module
GTGCTCGCTTCGGCAGCACATGGTTGCGGCTTTCTGCTGCAATCTAACTAGCAGCCAACTCCAATTTT
