>Addgene plasmid #159515 | pAV-U6+27-Linear-3_PolyU(4)_HairpinDistance(20)nts_Tornado-Corn | depositor partial sequence | sequence record 308376 | Tornado-Corn
GGCCATCAGTCGCCGGTCCCAAGCCCGGATAAAATGGGAGGGGGCGGGAAACCGCCTAACCATGCCGACT
GATGGCAGGCCCGGATAGCTCAGTCGGTAGAGCAGCGGCCGCGCGATTCGAGGAAGGAGGTCTGAGGAGG
TCACTGAATCGCGCGGCCGCGGGTCCAGGGTTCAAGTCCCTGTTCGGGCCTGCCATCAGTCGGCGTGGAC
TGTAGAACACTGCCAATGCCGGTCCCAAGCCCGGATAAAAGTGGAGGGTACAGTCCACGCTCTAGAGCGG
ACTTCGGTCCGCTTTT
